Addgene plasmid #126299: pGWB14-LYX081
Purpose: With a Nicotiana benthamiana transcription factor in PGWB14 backbone, for Agrobacterium mediated transient or stable expression corresponding transcription factor fused with a C-terminal HA tag.
Depositing lab: Silin Zhong. Depositing organization: Chinese University of Hong Kong.
Backbone
  Vector backbone: pGWB14
  Vector type: Plant Expression
  Selectable markers: Hygromycin
Growth in bacteria
  Bacterial resistance: Kanamycin, 50 μg/mL
  Growth temperature: 37°C
  Growth strain: DH5alpha
  Copy number: Low Copy
Gene/Insert
  Gene/Insert name: Niben101Scf04664g01002.1
  Species: Nicotiana benthamiana
  Promoter: CaMV 35S
  Tag / fusion protein: HA (C terminal on insert)
  Cloning method: Gibson Cloning
Terms and licenses: Academic/Nonprofit Terms; Industry Terms: Not Available to Industry
How to cite: pGWB14-LYX081 was a gift from Silin Zhong (Addgene plasmid # 126299 ; http://n2t.net/addgene:126299 ; RRID:Addgene_126299)
