[The description below was written by a language model from this plasmid's Addgene catalogue record and pLannotate feature annotations shown in this document.]
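Description:
pGWB14-LYX081 is a plant binary expression vector built on the pGWB14 backbone for Agrobacterium-mediated transient or stable expression of a Nicotiana benthamiana transcription factor (gene model Niben101Scf04664g01002.1) carrying a C-terminal HA tag. It is a low-copy plasmid of about 15.1 kb. The backbone has the IncP broad-host-range replication system, with oriV and the trfA replication protein, which lets it replicate in both E. coli and Agrobacterium. It also carries oriT with traJ for conjugal mobilisation. Bacterial selection is by kanamycin (aphA-3). The table also lists remnants typical of this vector lineage, including TetR/TcR fragments, an IS1 element and partial ColE1, lacZα and M13 ori sequences.

Three expression cassettes lie between the nopaline-type right and left T-DNA borders. In the main cassette, a CaMV 35S promoter drives the insert, which is flanked by attB1 and attB2 sites and followed in frame by a 3xHA tag and a NOS terminator. The annotation tool labels the open reading frame by similarity to Arabidopsis BBX19, suggesting that the N. benthamiana gene encodes a B-box-type protein, although the catalogue entry does not name the family. The attB sites are characteristic of Gateway recombination, while the record gives Gibson assembly as the cloning method. A second 35S cassette with a CaMV poly(A) signal encodes the tomato bushy stunt virus P19 silencing suppressor. This is not mentioned in the catalogue fields, but P19 would be expected to boost transgene expression in agroinfiltrated leaves. The third cassette, 35S-driven HygR with a NOS terminator, gives hygromycin selection of stable transformants. The HA tag permits antibody-based detection or immunoprecipitation of the expressed factor.
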