Features (pLannotate 1.2.2; 36 found; start..end, strand, type, name):
      3..89      -  CDS            traI (fragment): TRAI6_ECOLX - Experimental evidence at protein level: Swiss-Prot protein existence level 1. The initiation process of transfer DNA synthesis requires the interaction of at least three plasmid-specific components (TraH, I, and J) at the transfer origin resulting in the assembly of a specialised nucleoprotein complex - the relaxosome. Site- and strand-specific cleavage at the transfer origin is dependent on TraI and TraJ. From Escherichia coli.
    127..498     -  CDS            traJ: oriT-recognizing protein; traJ
    531..640     -  oriT           oriT: incP origin of transfer
    772..962     +  rep_origin     ori (fragment): high-copy-number ColE1/pMB1/pBR322/pUC origin of replication
   1321..1971    -  CDS            TetR: tetracycline resistance regulatory protein; tetR
   2077..2326    +  CDS            TcR (fragment): tetracycline efflux protein; tetA; confers resistance to tetracycline
   2436..2460    -  misc_feature   RB T-DNA repeat: right border repeat from nopaline C58 T-DNA
   2490..2508    +  misc_feature   MCS (fragment): pUC18/19 multiple cloning site
   2559..2904    +  promoter       CaMV 35S promoter: strong constitutive promoter from cauliflower mosaic virus
   2856..2902    +  promoter       minimal CaMV 35S promoter: minimal 35S promoter from cauliflower mosaic virus
   2914..2932    -  misc_feature   MCS (fragment): pUC18/19 multiple cloning site
   2943..3458    +  CDS            P19_TBSVC: Experimental evidence at protein level: Swiss-Prot protein existence level 1. Acts as a suppressor of RNA-mediated gene silencing, also known as post-transcriptional gene silencing (PTGS), a mechanism of plant viral defense that limits the accumulation of viral RNAs. Binds to short interfering RNAs (siRNAs) with high affinity. Acts as a molecular caliper to specifically select siRNAs based on the length of the duplex region of the RNA (By similarity). From Tomato bushy stunt virus (strain Cherry) (TBSV).
   3531..3707    +  polyA_signal   CaMV poly(A) signal: cauliflower mosaic virus polyadenylation signal
   4210..4551    +  promoter       CaMV 35S promoter: strong constitutive promoter from cauliflower mosaic virus
   4562..4586    +  protein_bind   attB1: mutant version of attB; recombination site for the Gateway® BP reaction BP Clonase™
   4598..5233    +  CDS            BBX19: BBX19_ARATH - Also known as DBB1B From Arabidopsis thaliana (Mouse-ear cress).
   5241..5265    -  protein_bind   attB2: mutant version of attB; recombination site for the Gateway® BP reaction BP Clonase™
   5294..5383    +  CDS            3xHA: three tandem HA epitope tags
   5417..5669    +  terminator     NOS terminator: nopaline synthase terminator and poly(A) signal
   6098..6350    -  terminator     NOS terminator: nopaline synthase terminator and poly(A) signal
   6374..6802    -  CDS            nos (fragment): DHNO_AGRT7 - Protein inferred from homology: Swiss-Prot protein existence level 3. From Agrobacterium tumefaciens (strain T37).
   6818..7843    -  CDS            HygR: aminoglycoside phosphotransferase from E. coli; aph(4)-Ia; confers resistance to hygromycin
   7853..8197    -  promoter       CaMV 35S promoter: strong constitutive promoter from cauliflower mosaic virus
   7854..7900    -  promoter       minimal CaMV 35S promoter: minimal 35S promoter from cauliflower mosaic virus
   8335..8490    +  CDS            lacZα (fragment) (sequence partly withheld): LacZα fragment of β-galactosidase; lacZ fragment
   8488..8788    +  rep_origin     M13 ori (fragment) (sequence partly withheld): M13 bacteriophage origin of replication; arrow indicates direction of (+) strand synthesis
   8789..8919    +  CDS            lacI (fragment): lac repressor; lacI; The lac repressor binds to the lac operator to inhibit transcription in E. coli. This inhibition can be relieved by adding lactose or isopropyl-β-D-thiogalactopyranoside (IPTG).
   8973..8997    -  misc_feature   LB T-DNA repeat: left border repeat from nopaline C58 T-DNA
  10454..10573   -  CDS            tetR (fragment): TETR1_ECOLX - Experimental evidence at protein level: Swiss-Prot protein existence level 1. TetR is the repressor of the tetracycline resistance element; its N-terminal region forms a helix-turn-helix structure and binds DNA. Binding of tetracycline to TetR reduces the repressor affinity for the tetracycline resistance gene (tetA) promoter operator sites. From Escherichia coli.
  10593..11741   -  CDS            trfA: trans-acting replication protein that binds to and activates oriV
  12040..12834   -  CDS            KanR: aminoglycoside phosphotransferase; aphA-3; confers resistance to kanamycin
  13026..13793   +  mobile_element IS1: prokaryotic transposable element IS1
  13802..13951   -  CDS            satA (fragment): STA_BACSU - Also known as yyaR. Experimental evidence at protein level: Swiss-Prot protein existence level 1. Involved in resistance to streptothricin, a broad-spectrum antibiotic produced by streptomycetes. Detoxifies streptothricin via acetylation of the beta amino group of the first beta-lysyl moiety of streptothricin. From Bacillus subtilis (strain 168).
  13950..14144   -  CDS            satA (fragment): STA_BACSU - Also known as yyaR. Experimental evidence at protein level: Swiss-Prot protein existence level 1. Involved in resistance to streptothricin, a broad-spectrum antibiotic produced by streptomycetes. Detoxifies streptothricin via acetylation of the beta amino group of the first beta-lysyl moiety of streptothricin. From Bacillus subtilis (strain 168).
  14147..14422   -  CDS            klaC (fragment): KLAC_ECOLX - Also known as telB. Protein predicted: Swiss-Prot protein existence level 4. Belongs to the kla operon, which is associated with cryptic tellurite resistance, and IncW plasmid fertility inhibition. From Escherichia coli.
  14486..15117   -  rep_origin     oriV: incP origin of replication
>Addgene plasmid #126299 | pGWB14-LYX081 | addgene full sequence | sequence record 246940 | Addgene NGS Result
TCGGTCTTGCCTTGCTCGTCGGTGATGTACTTCACCAGCTCCGCGAAGTCGCTCTTCTTGATGGAGCGCA
TGGGGACGTGCTTGGCAATCACGCGCACCCCCCGGCCGTTTTAGCGGCTAAAAAAGTCATGGCTCTGCCC
TCGGGCGGACCACGCCCATCATGACCTTGCCAAGCTCGTCCTGCTTCTCTTCGATCTTCGCCAGCAGGGC
GAGGATCGTGGCATCACCGAACCGCGCCGTGCGCGGGTCGTCGGTGAGCCAGAGTTTCAGCAGGCCGCCC
AGGCGGCCCAGGTCGCCATTGATGCGGGCCAGCTCGCGGACGTGCTCATAGTCCACGACGCCCGTGATTT
TGTAGCCCTGGCCGACGGCCAGCAGGTAGGCCGACAGGCTCATGCCGGCCGCCGCCGCCTTTTCCTCAAT
CGCTCTTCGTTCGTCTGGAAGGCAGTACACCTTGATAGGTGGGCTGCCCTTCCTGGTTGGCTTGGTTTCA
TCAGCCATCCGCTTGCCCTCATCTGTTACGCCGGCGGTAGCCGGCCAGCCTCGCAGAGCAGGATTCCCGT
TGAGCACCGCCAGGTGCGAATAAGGGACAGTGAAGAAGGAACACCCGCTCGCGGGTGGGCCTACTTCACC
TATCCTGCCCGGCTGACGCCGTTGGATACACCAAGGAAAGTCTACACGAACCCTTTGGCAAAATCCTGTA
TATCGTGCGAAAAAGGATGGATATACCGAAAAAATCGCTATAATGACCCCGAAGCAGGGTTATGCAGCGG
AAAAGCGCCACGCTTCCCGAAGGGAGAAAGGCGGACAGGTATCCGGTAAGCGGCAGGGTCGGAACAGGAG
AGCGCACGAGGGAGCTTCCAGGGGGAAACGCCTGGTATCTTTATAGTCCTGTCGGGTTTCGCCACCTCTG
ACTTGAGCGTCGATTTTTGTGATGCTCGTCAGGGGGGCGGAGCCTATGGAAAAACGCCAGCAACGCGGCC
TTTTTACGGTTCCTGGCCTTTTGCTGGCCTTTTGCTCACATGTTCTTTCCTGCGTTATCCCCTGATTCTG
TGGATAACCGTATTACCGCCTTTGAGTGAGCTGATACCGCTCGCCGCAGCCGAACGACCGAGCGCAGCGA
GTCAGTGAGCGAGGAAGCGGAAGAGCGCCAGAAGGCCGCCAGAGAGGCCGAGCGCGGCCGTGAGGCTTGG
ACGCTAGGGCAGGGCATGAAAAAGCCCGTAGCGGGCTGCTACGGGCGTCTGACGCGGTGGAAAGGGGGAG
GGGATGTTGTCTACATGGCTCTGCTGTAGTGAGTGGGTTGCGCTCCGGCAGCGGTCCTGATCAATCGTCA
CCCTTTCTCGGTCCTTCAACGTTCCTGACAACGAGCCTCCTTTTCGCCAATCCATCGACAATCACCGCGA
GTCCCTGCTCGAACGCTGCGTCCGGACCGGCTTCGTCGAAGGCGTCTATCGCGGCCCGCAACAGCGGCGA
GAGCGGAGCCTGTTCAACGGTGCCGCCGCGCTCGCCGGCATCGCTGTCGCCGGCCTGCTCCTCAAGCACG
GCCCCAACAGTGAAGTAGCTGATTGTCATCAGCGCATTGACGGCGTCCCCGGCCGAAAAACCCGCCTCGC
AGAGGAAGCGAAGCTGCGCGTCGGCCGTTTCCATCTGCGGTGCGCCCGGTCGCGTGCCGGCATGGATGCG
CGCGCCATCGCGGTAGGCGAGCAGCGCCTGCCTGAAGCTGCGGGCATTCCCGATCAGAAATGAGCGCCAG
TCGTCGTCGGCTCTCGGCACCGAATGCGTATGATTCTCCGCCAGCATGGCTTCGGCCAGTGCGTCGAGCA
GCGCCCGCTTGTTCCTGAAGTGCCAGTAAAGCGCCGGCTGCTGAACCCCCAACCGTTCCGCCAGTTTGCG
TGTCGTCAGACCGTCTACGCCGACCTCGTTCAACAGGTCCAGGGCGGCACGGATCACTGTATTCGGCTGC
AACTTTGTCATGCTTGACACTTTATCACTGATAAACATAATATGTCCACCAACTTATCAGTGATAAAGAA
TCCGCGCGTTCAATCGGACCAGCGGAGGCTGGTCCGGAGGCCAGACGTGAAACCCAACATACCCCTGATC
GTAATTCTGAGCACTGTCGCGCTCGACGCTGTCGGCATCGGCCTGATTATGCCGGTGCTGCCGGGCCTCC
TGCGCGATCTGGTTCACTCGAACGACGTCACCGCCCACTATGGCATTCTGCTGGCGCTGTATGCGTTGGT
GCAATTTGCCTGCGCACCTGTGCTGGGCGCGCTGTCGGATCGTTTCGGGCGGCGGCCAATCTTGCTCGTC
TCGCTGGCCGGCGCCAGATCTGGGGAACCCTGTGGTTGGCATGCACATACAAATGGACGAACGGATAAAC
CTTTTCACGCCCTTTTAAATATCCGATTATTCTAATAAACGCTCTTTTCTCTTAGGTTTACCCGCCAATA
TATCCTGTCAAACACTGATAGTTTAAACGTTGCGATTAAGAATTCGAGCTCGGTACCCCCCTACTCCAAA
AATGTCAAAGATACAGTCTCAGAAGACCAAAGGGCTATTGAGACTTTTCAACAAAGGGTAATTTCGGGAA
ACCTCCTCGGATTCCATTGCCCAGCTATCTGTCACTTCATCGAAAGGACAGTAGAAAAGGAAGGTGGCTC
CTACAAATGCCATCATTGCGATAAAGGAAAGGCTATCATTCAAGATGCCTCTGCCGACAGTGGTCCCAAA
GATGGACCCCCACCCACGAGGAGCATCGTGGAAAAAGAAGACGTTCCAACCACGTCTTCAAAGCAAGTGG
ATTGATGTGACATCTCCACTGACGTAAGGGATGACGCACAATCCCACTATCCTTCGCAAGACCCTTCCTC
TATATAAGGAAGTTCATTTCATTTGGAGAGGACAGCCCAAGCTTCGACTCTAGAGGATCCCCTTAAATCG
ATATGGAACGAGCTATACAAGGAAACGACGCTAGGGAACAAGCTAACAGTGAACGTTGGGATGGAGGATC
AGGAGGTACCACTTCTCCCTTCAAACTTCCTGACGAAAGTCCGAGTTGGACTGAGTGGCGGCTACATAAC
GATGAGACGAATTCGAATCAAGATAATCCCCTTGGTTTCAAGGAAAGCTGGGGTTTCGGGAAAGTTGTAT
TTAAGAGATATCTCAGATACGACAGGACGGAAGCTTCACTGCACAGAGTCCTTGGATCTTGGACGGGAGA
TTCGGTTAACTATGCAGCATCTCGATTTTTCGGTTTCGACCAGATCGGATGTACCTATAGTATTCGGTTT
CGAGGAGTTAGTATCACCGTTTCTGGAGGGTCTCGAACTCTTCAGCATCTCTGTGAGATGGCAATTCGGT
CTAAGCAAGAACTGCTACAGCTTGCCCCAATCGAAGTGGAAAGTAATGTATCAAGAGGATGCCCTGAAGG
TACTCAAACCTTCGAAAAAGAAAGCGAGTAAGTCGAGGGCGAGCTCGAATTCGGTACGCTGAAATCACCA
GTCTCTCTCTACAAATCTATCTCTCTCTATTTTCTCCATAAATAATGTGTGAGTAGTTTCCCGATAAGGG
AAATTAGGGTTCTTATAGGGTTTCGCTCATGTGTTGAGCATATAAGAAACCCTTAGTATGTATTTGTATT
TGTAAAATACTTCTATCAATAAAATTTCTAATTCCTAAAACCAAAATCCAGTACTAAAATCCAGATCTCC
CTGCAGGTCCCCAGATTAGCCTTTTCAATTTCAGAAAGAATGCTAACCCACAGATGGTTAGAGAGGCTTA
CGCAGCAGGTCTCATCAAGACGATCTACCCGAGCAATAATCTCCAGGAAATCAAATACCTTCCCAAGAAG
GTTAAAGATGCAGTCAAAAGATTCAGGACTAACTGCATCAAGAACACAGAGAAAGATATATTTCTCAAGA
TCAGAAGTACTATTCCAGTATGGACGATTCAAGGCTTGCTTCACAAACCAAGGCAAGTAATAGAGATTGG
AGTCTCTAAAAAGGTAGTTCCCACTGAATCAAAGGCCATGGAGTCAAAGATTCAAATAGAGGACCTAACA
GAACTCGCCGTAAAGACTGGCGAACAGTTCATACAGAGTCTCTTACGACTCAATGACAAGAAGAAAATCT
TCGTCAACATGGTGGAGCACGACACACTTGTCTACTCCAAAAATATCAAAGATACAGTCTCAGAAGACCA
AAGGGCAATTGAGACTTTTCAACAAAGGGTAATATCCGGAAACCTCCTCGGATTCCATTGCCCAGCTATC
TGTCACTTTATTGTGAAGATAGTGGAAAAGGAAGGTGGCTCCTACAAATGCCATCATTGCGATAAAGGAA
AGGCCATCGTTGAAGATGCCTCTGCCGACAGTGGTCCCAAAGATGGACCCCCACCCACGAGGAGCATCGT
GGAAAAAGAAGACGTTCCAACCACGTCTTCAAAGCAAGTGGATTGATGTGATATCTCCACTGACGTAAGG
GATGACGCACAATCCCACTATCCTTCGCAAGACCCTTCCTCTATATAAGGAAGTTCATTTCATTTGGAGA
GAACACGGGGGACAAGTTTGTACAAAAAAGCAGGCTCCACCACTAGTATGAGAACCCTTTGTGATGTTTG
TGAAAGTGCTGCTGCTATACTATTTTGTGCTGCTGATGAGGCTTGTCTTTGCCATGCTTGTGATGAGAAG
GTCCATATGTGCAACAAGCTTGCAAGTCGACATGTACGGGTTGGGCTTGCTGACCCCAGTAAAATCCAAC
GTTGTGACATATGTGAAAATGCACCTGCTTTCTTTTATTGTGAAATCGATGGAAGTTCCCTTTGTTTGCA
ATGTGATATGATTGTCCATGTTGGAGGTAAAAGAACCCATGAAAGATATCTCCTTATAAGGCAGAGAATC
GAGTTTCCAGGGGATAAATTGGGCCCTTCAAATGAACTAGGACTGCCACCTACTGAACAAGGTGATGTAA
GGAGGGAGCCGGCACAGCCCTTTAAGCTCCCTATGATAGAAAACCACCAATCAAACAGGGAAACTGCTAA
GCTAGGGCTAGAAAATAATGTGAATAGTAGTGTGAAAATGGAGAATGAGTTGATTGACCTTAATTCCAGA
CCTCAAAGGATGCACGGTCAATCGTCAAATAATCAGGAACAAGGAATGGGCATGCTTAGTGGCAGCAATC
ATGAGTCAGTCGGCGTTGTTCCTGATGGACCCTTCAAAAGAGAGCCAGAGAAGCCCGGGGACCCAGCTTT
CTTGTACAAAGTGGTTGATAACAGCGGGTTAATTAACATCTTTTACCCATACGATGTTCCTGACTATGCG
GGCTATCCCTATGACGTCCCGGACTATGCAGGATCCTATCCATATGACGTTCCAGATTACGCTGCTCAGT
GCAGCGCTTAGAGCTCGAATTTCCCCGATCGTTCAAACATTTGGCAATAAAGTTTCTTAAGATTGAATCC
TGTTGCCGGTCTTGCGATGATTATCATATAATTTCTGTTGAATTACGTTAAGCATGTAATAATTAACATG
TAATGCATGACGTTATTTATGAGATGGGTTTTTATGATTAGAGTCCCGCAATTATACATTTAATACGCGA
TAGAAAACAAAATATAGCGCGCAAACTAGGATAAATTATCGCGCGCGGTGTCATCTATGTTACTAGATCG
GGAATTAGCTTCATCAACGCAAGACATGCGCACGACCGTCTGACAGGAGAGGAATTTCCGACGAGCACAG
AAAGGACTTGCTCTTGGACGTAGGCCTATTTCTCAGGCACATGTATCAAGTGTTCGGACGTGGGTTTTCG
ATGGTGTATCAGCCGCCGCCAACTGGGAGATGAGGAGGCTTTCTTGGGGGGCAGTCAGCAGTTCATTTCA
CAAGACAGAGGAACTTGTAAGGAGATGCACTGATTTATCTTGGCGCAAACCAGCAGGACGAATTAGTGGG
AATAGCCCGCGAATATCTAAGTTATGCCTGTCGGCATGAGCAGAAACTTCCAATTCGAAACAGTTTGGAG
AGGTTGTTTTTGGGCATACCTTTTGTTAGTCAGCCTCTCGATTGCTCATCGTCATTACACAGTACCGAAG
TTTGATCGATCTAGTAACATAGATGACACCGCGCGCGATAATTTATCCTAGTTTGCGCGCTATATTTTGT
TTTCTATCGCGTATTAAATGTATAATTGCGGGACTCTAATCATAAAAACCCATCTCATAAATAACGTCAT
GCATTACATGTTAATTATTACATGCTTAACGTAATTCAACAGAAATTATATGATAATCATCGCAAGACCG
GCAACAGGATTCAATCTTAAGAAACTTTATTGCCAAATGTTTGAACGATCTGCTTCGACGCACTCCTTCT
TTACTCCACCATCTCGTCCTTATTGAAAACGTGGGTAGCACCAAAACGAATCAAGTCGCTGGAACTGAAG
TTACCAATCACGCTGGATGATTTGCCAGTTGGATTAATCTTGCCTTTCCCCGCATGAATAATATTGATGA
ATGCATGCGTGAGGGGTATTTCGATTTTGGCAATAGCTGCAATTGCCGCGACATCCTCCAACGAGCATAA
TTCTTCAGAAAAATAGCGATGTTCCATGTTGTCAGGGCATGCATGATGCACGTTATGAGGTGACGGTGCT
AGGCAGTATTCCCTCAAAGTTTCATAGTCAGTATCATATTCATCATTGCATTCCTGCAAGAGAGAATTGA
GACGCAATCCACACGCTGCGGCAACCTTCCGGCGTTCGTGGTCTATTTGCTCTTGGACGTTGCAAACGTA
AGTGTTGGATCCCGGTCGGCATCTACTCTATTCCTTTGCCCTCGGACGAGTGCTGGGGCGTCGGTTTCCA
CTATCGGCGAGTACTTCTACACAGCCATCGGTCCAGACGGCCGCGCTTCTGCGGGCGATTTGTGTACGCC
CGACAGTCCCGGCTCCGGATCGGACGATTGCGTCGCATCGACCCTGCGCCCAAGCTGCATCATCGAAATT
GCCGTCAACCAAGCTCTGATAGAGTTGGTCAAGACCAATGCGGAGCATATACGCCCGGAGCCGCGGCGAT
CCTGCAAGCTCCGGATGCCTCCGCTCGAAGTAGCGCGTCTGCTGCTCCATACAAGCCAACCACGGCCTCC
AGAAGAAGATGTTGGCGACCTCGTATTGGGAATCCCCGAACATCGCCTCGCTCCAGTCAATGACCGCTGT
TATGCGGCCATTGTCCGTCAGGACATTGTTGGAGCCGAAATCCGCGTGCACGAGGTGCCGGACTTCGGGG
CAGTCCTCGGCCCAAAGCATCAGCTCATCGAGAGCCTGCGCGACGGACGCACTGACGGTGTCGTCCATCA
CAGTTTGCCAGTGATACACATGGGGATCAGCAATCGCGCATATGAAATCACGCCATGTAGTGTATTGACC
GATTCCTTGCGGTCCGAATGGGCCGAACCCGCTCGTCTGGCTAAGATCGGCCGCAGCGATCGCATCCATG
GCCTCCGCGACCGGCTGCAGAACAGCGGGCAGTTCGGTTTCAGGCAGGTCTTGCAACGTGACACCCTGTG
CACGGCGGGAGATGCAATAGGTCAGGCTCTCGCTGAATTCCCCAATGTCAAGCACTTCCGGAATCGGGAG
CGCGGCCGATGCAAAGTGCCGATAAACATAACGATCTTTGTAGAAACCATCGGCGCAGCTATTTACCCGC
AGGACATATCCACGCCCTCCTACATCGAAGCTGAAAGCACGAGATTCTTCGCCCTCCGAGAGCTGCATCA
GGTCGGAGACGCTGTCGAACTTTTCGATCAGAAACTTCTCGACAGACGTCGCGGTGAGTTCAGGCTTTTT
CATATCGGGGTCGTCCTCTCCAAATGAAATGAACTTCCTTATATAGAGGAAGGGTCTTGCGAAGGATAGT
GGGATTGTGCGTCATCCCTTACGTCAGTGGAGATATCACATCAATCCACTTGCTTTGAAGACGTGGTTGG
AACGTCTTCTTTTTCCACGATGCTCCTCGTGGGTGGGGGTCCATCTTTGGGACCACTGTCGGCAGAGGCA
TCTTGAACGATAGCCTTTCCTTTATCGCAATGATGGCATTTGTAGGTGCCACCTTCCTTTTCTACTGTCC
TTTTGATGAAGTGACAGATAGCTGGGCAATGGAATCCGAGGAGGTTTCCCGATATTACCCTTTGTTGAAA
AGTCTCAATAGCCCTTTGGTCTTCTGAGACTGTATCTTTGATATTCTTGGAGTAGACGAGAGTGTCGTGC
TCCACCATGTTGACGGATCTCTAGGACGCGTCGACGCGTCGACGCGTCGACGCGTCGACGCGTCCTAGAA
GCTAATTCACTGGCCGTCGTTTTACAACGTCGTGACTGGGAAAACCCTGGCGTTACCCAACTTAATCGCC
TTGCAGCACATCCCCCTTTCGCCAGCTGGCGTAATAGCGAAGAGGCCCGCACCGATCGCCCTTCCCAACA
GTTGCGCAGCCTGAATG
[44 nt withheld, positions 8488-8531]
C
[141 nt withheld, positions 8533-8673]
CCTTTGACGTTGGAGTCCACGTTCTTT
[37 nt withheld, positions 8701-8737]
ACCCTATCTCGGGCTATTCTTTTGATTTATAAGGGATTTTGCCGATTTCGGAACCACCATCAAACAGGAT
TTTCGCCTGCTGGGGCAAACCAGCGTGGACCGCTTGCTGCAACTCTCTCAGGGCCAGGCGGTGAAGGGCA
ATCAGCTGTTGCCCGTCTCACTGGTGAAAAGAAAAACCACCCCAGTACATTAAAAACGTCCGCAATGTGT
TATTAAGTTGTCTAAGCGTCAATTTGTTTACACCACAATATATCCTGCCACCAGCCAGCCAACAGCTCCC
CGACCGGCAGCTCGGCACAAAATCACCACTCGATACAGGCAGCCCATCAGTCCGGGACGGCGTCAGCGGG
AGAGCCGTTGTAAGGCGGCAGACTTTGCTCATGTTACCGATGCTATTCGGAAGAACGGCAACTAAGCTGC
CGGGTTTGAAACACGGATGATCTCGCGGAGGGTAGCATGTTGATTGTAACGATGACAGAGCGTTGCTGCC
TGTGATCAAATATCATCTCCCTCGCAGAGATCCGAATTATCAGCCTTCTTATTCATTTCTCGCTTAACCG
TGACAGGCTGTCGATCTTGAGAACTATGCCGACATAATAGGAAATCGCTGGATAAAGCCGCTGAGGAAGC
TGAGTGGCGCTATTTCTTTAGAAGTGAACGTTGACGATATCAACTCCCCTATCCATTGCTCACCGAATGG
TACAGGTCGGGGACCCGAAGTTCCGACTGTCGGCCTGATGCATCCCCGGCTGATCGACCCCAGATCTGGG
GCTGAGAAAGCCCAGTAAGGAAACAACTGTAGGTTCGAGTCGCGAGATCCCCCGGAACCAAAGGAAGTAG
GTTAAACCCGCTCCGATCAGGCCGAGCCACGCCAGGCCGAGAACATTGGTTCCTGTAGGCATCGGGATTG
GCGGATCAAACACTAAAGCTACTGGAACGAGCAGAAGTCCTCCGGCCGCCAGTTGCCAGGCGGTAAAGGT
GAGCAGAGGCACGGGAGGTTGCCACTTGCGGGTCAGCACGGTTCCGAACGCCATGGAAACCGCCCCCGCC
AGGCCCGCTGCGACGCCGACAGGATCTAGCGCTGCGTTTGGTGTCAACACCAACAGCGCCACGCCCGCAG
TTCCGCAAATAGCCCCCAGGACCGCCATCAATCGTATCGGGCTACCTAGCAGAGCGGCAGAGATGAACAC
GACCATCAGCGGCTGCACAGCGCCTACCGTCGCCGCGACCCCGCCCGGCAGGCGGTAGACCGAAATAAAC
AACAAGCTCCAGAATAGCGAAATATTAAGTGCGCCGAGGATGAAGATGCGCATCCACCAGATTCCCGTTG
GAATCTGTCGGACGATCATCACGAGCAATAAACCCGCCGGCAACGCCCGCAGCAGCATACCGGCGACCCC
TCGGCCTCGCTGTTCGGGCTCCACGAAAACGCCGGACAGATGCGCCTTGTGAGCGTCCTTGGGGCCGTCC
TCCTGTTTGAAGACCGACAGCCCAATGATCTCGCCGTCGATGTAGGCGCCGAATGCCACGGCATCTCGCA
ACCGTTCAGCGAACGCCTCCATGGGCTTTTTCTCCTCGTGCTCGTAAACGGACCCGAACATCTCTGGAGC
TTTCTTCAGGGCCGACAATCGGATCTCGCGGAAATCCTGCACGTCGGCCGCTCCAAGCCGTCGAATCTGA
GCCTTAATCACAATTGTCAATTTTAATCCTCTGTTTATCGGCAGTTCGTAGAGCGCGCCGTGCGTCCCGA
GCGATACTGAGCGAAGCAAGTGCGTCGAGCAGTGCCCGCTTGTTCCTGAAATGCCAGTAAAGCGCTGGCT
GCTGAACCCCCAGCCGGAACTGACCCCACAAGGCCCTAGCGTTTGCAATGCACCAGGTCATCATTGACCC
AGGCGTGTTCCACCAGGCCGCTGCCTCGCAACTCTTCGCAGGCTTCGCCGACCTGCTCGCGCCACTTCTT
CACGCGGGTGGAATCCGATCCGCACATGAGGCGGAAGGTTTCCAGCTTGAGCGGGTACGGCTCCCGGTGC
GAGCTGAAATAGTCGAACATCCGTCGGGCCGTCGGCGACAGCTTGCGGTACTTCTCCCATATGAATTTCG
TGTAGTGGTCGCCAGCAAACAGCACGACGATTTCCTCGTCGATCAGGACCTGGCAACGGGACGTTTTCTT
GCCACGGTCCAGGACGCGGAAGCGGTGCAGCAGCGACACCGATTCCAGGTGCCCAACGCGGTCGGACGTG
AAGCCCATCGCCGTCGCCTGTAGGCGCGACAGGCATTCCTCGGCCTTCGTGTAATACCGGCCATTGATCG
ACCAGCCCAGGTCCTGGCAAAGCTCGTAGAACGTGAAGGTGATCGGCTCGCCGATAGGGGTGCGCTTCGC
GTACTCCAACACCTGCTGCCACACCAGTTCGTCATCGTCGGCCCGCAGCTCGACGCCGGTGTAGGTGATC
TTCACGTCCTTGTTGACGTGGAAAATGACCTTGTTTTGCAGCGCCTCGCGCGGGATTTTCTTGTTGCGCG
TGGTGAACAGGGCAGAGCGGGCCGTGTCGTTTGGCATCGCTCGCATCGTGTCCGGCCACGGCGCAATATC
GAACAAGGAAAGCTGCATTTCCTTGATCTGCTGCTTCGTGTGTTTCAGCAACGCGGCCTGCTTGGCCTCG
CTGACCTGTTTTGCCAGGTCCTCGCCGGCGGTTTTTCGCTTCTTGGTCGTCATAGTTCCTCGCGTGTCGA
TGGTCATCGACTTCGCCAAACCTGCCGCCTCCTGTTCGAGACGACGCGAACGCTCCACGGCGGCCGATGG
CGCGGGCAGGGCAGGGGGAGCCAGTTGCACGCTGTCGCGCTCGATCTTGGCCGTAGCTTGCTGGACCATC
GAGCCGACGGACTGGAAGGTTTCGCGGGGCGCACGCATGACGGTGCGGCTTGCGATGGTTTCGGCATCCT
CGGCGGAAAACCCCGCGTCGATCAGTTCTTGCCTGTATGCCTTCCGGTCAAACGTCCGATTCATTCACCC
TCCTTGCGGGATTGCCCCGACTCACGCCGGGGCAATGTGCCCTTATTCCTGATTTGACCCGCCTGGTGCC
TTGGTGTCCAGATAATCCACCTTATCGGCAATGAAGTCGGTCCCGTAGACCGTCTGGCCGTCCTTCTCGT
ACTTGGTATTCCGAATCTTGCCCTGCACGAATACCAGCGACCCCTTGCCCAAATACTTGCCGTGGGCCTC
GGCCTGAGAGCCAAAACACTTGATGCGGAAGAAGTCGGTGCGCTCCTGCTTGTCGCCGGCATCGTTGCGC
CACATCTAGGTACTAAAACAATTCATCCAGTAAAATATAATATTTTATTTTCTCCCAATCAGGCTTGATC
CCCTGTAAGTCAAAAAATAGCTCGACATACTGTTCTTCCCCGATATCCTCCCTGATCGACCGGACGCAGA
AGGCAATGTCATACCACTTGTCCGCCCTGCCGCTTCTCCCAAGATCAATAAAGCCACTTACTTTGCCATC
TTTCACAAAGATGTTGCTGTCTCCCAGGTCGCCGTGGGAAAAGACAAGTTCCTCTTCGGGCTTTTCCGTC
TTTAAAAAATCATACAGCTCGCGCGGATCTTTAAATGGAGTGTCTTCTTCCCAGTTTTCGCAATCCACAT
CGGCCAGATCGTTATTCAGTAAGTAATCCAATTCGGCTAAGCGGCTGTCTAAGCTATTCGTATAGGGACA
ATCCGATATGTCGATGGAGTGAAAGAGCCTGATGCACTCCGCATACAGCTCGATAATCTTTTCAGGGCTT
TGTTCATCTTCATACTCTTCCGAGCAAAGGACGCCATCGGCCTCACTCATGAGCAGATTGCTCCAGCCAT
CATGCCGTTCAAAGTGCAGGACCTTTGGAACAGGCAGCTTTCCTTCCAGCCATAGCATCATGTCCTTTTC
CCGTTCCACATCATAGGTGGTCCCTTTATACCGGCTGTCCGTCATTTTTAAATATAGGTTTTCATTTTCT
CCCACCAGCTTATATACCTTAGCAGGAGACATTCCTTCCGTATCTTTTACGCAGCGGTATTTTTCGATCA
GTTTTTTCAATTCCGGTGATATTCTCATTTTAGCCATTTATTATTTCCTTCCTCTTTTCTACAGTATTTA
AAGATACCCCAAGAAGCTAATTATAACAAGACGAACTCCAATTCACTGTTCCTTGCATTCTAAAACCTTA
AATACCAGAAAACAGCTTTTTCAAAGTTGTTTTCAAAGTTGGCGTATAACATAGTATCGACGGAGCCGAT
TTTGAAACCACAATTATGGGTGATGCTGCCAACTTACTGATTTAGTGTATGATGGTGTTTTTGAGGTGCT
CCAGTGGCTTCTGTTTCTATCAGCTGTCCCTCCTGTTCAGCTACTGACGGGGTGGTGCGTAACGGCAAAA
GCACCGCCGGACATCAGCGCTATCTCTGCTCTCACTGCCGTAAAACATGGCAACTGCAGTTCACTTACAC
CGCTTCTCAACCCGGTACGCACCAGAAAATCATTGATATGGCCATGAATGGCGTTGGATGCCGGGCAACA
GCCCGCATTATGGGCGTTGGCCTCAACACGATTTTACGTCACTTAAAAAACTCAGGCCGCAGTCGGTAAC
CTCGCGCATACAGCCGGGCAGTGACGTCATCGTCTGCGCGGAAATGGACGAACAGTGGGGCTATGTCGGG
GCTAAATCGCGCCAGCGCTGGCTGTTTTACGCGTATGACAGTCTCCGGAAGACGGTTGTTGCGCACGTAT
TCGGTGAACGCACTATGGCGACGCTGGGGCGTCTTATGAGCCTGCTGTCACCCTTTGACGTGGTGATATG
GATGACGGATGGCTGGCCGCTGTATGAATCCCGCCTGAAGGGAAAGCTGCACGTAATCAGCAAGCGATAT
ACGCAGCGAATTGAGCGGCATAACCTGAATCTGAGGCAGCACCTGGCACGGCTGGGACGGAAGTCGCTGT
CGTTCTCAAAATCGGTGGAGCTGCATGACAAAGTCATCGGGCATTATCTGAACATAAAACACTATCAATA
AGTTGGAGTCATTACCCAATTATGATAGAATTTACAAGCTATAAGGTTATTGTCCTGGGTTTCAAGCATT
AGTCCATGCAAGTTTTTATGCTTTGCCCATTCTATAGATATATTGATAAGCGCGCTGCCTATGCCTTGCC
CCCTGAAATCCTTACATACGGCGATATCTTCTATATAAAAGATATATTATCTTATCAGTATTGTCAATAT
ATTCAAGGCAATCTGCCTCCTCATCCTCTTCATCCTCTTCGTCTTGGTAGCTTTTTAAATATGGCGCTTC
ATAGAGTAATTCTGTAAAGGTCCAATTCTCGTTTTCATACCTCGGTATAATCTTACCTATCACCTCAAAT
GGTTCGCTGGGTTTATCGCACCCCCGAACACGAGCACGGCACCCGCGACCACTATGCCAAGAATGCCCAA
GGTAAAAATTGCCGGCCCCGCCATGAAGTCCGTGAATGCCCCGACGGCCGAAGTGAAGGGCAGGCCGCCA
CCCAGGCCGCCGCCCTCACTGCCCGGCACCTGGTCGCTGAATGTCGATGCCAGCACCTGCGGCACGTCAA
TGCTTCCGGGCGTCGCGCTCGGGCTGATCGCCCATCCCGTTACTGCCCCGATCCCGGCAATGGCAAGGAC
TGCCAGCGCTGCCATTTTTGGGGTGAGGCCGTTCGCGGCCGAGGGGCGCAGCCCCTGGGGGGATGGGAGG
CCCGCGTTAGCGGGCCGGGAGGGTTCGAGAAGGGGGGGCACCCCCCTTCGGCGTGCGCGGTCACGCGCAC
AGGGCGCAGCCCTGGTTAAAAACAAGGTTTATAAATATTGGTTTAAAAGCAGGTTAAAAGACAGGTTAGC
GGTGGCCGAAAAACGGGCGGAAACCCTTGCAAATGCTGGATTTTCTGCCTGTGGACAGCCCCTCAAATGT
CAATAGGTGCGCCCCTCATCTGTCAGCACTCTGCCCCTCAAGTGTCAAGGATCGCGCCCCTCATCTGTCA
GTAGTCGCGCCCCTCAAGTGTCAATACCGCAGGGCACTTATCCCCAGGCTTGTCCACATCATCTGTGGGA
AACTCGCGTAAAATCAGGCGTTTTCGCCGATTTGCGAGGCTGGCCAGCTCCACGTCGCCGGCCGAAATCG
AGCCTGCCCCTCATCTGTCAACGCCGCGCCGGGTGAGTCGGCCCCTCAAGTGTCAACGTCCGCCCCTCAT
CTGTCAGTGAGGGCCAAGTTTTCCGCGAGGTATCCACAACGCCGGCGGCCGCGGTGTCTCGCACACGGCT
TCGACGGCGTTTCTGGCGCGTTTGCAGGGCCATAGACGGCCGCCAGCCCAGCGGCGAGGGCAACCAGCCC
GGTGAGCGTCGGAAAGGCGC
