>Addgene plasmid #126299 | pGWB14-LYX081 | depositor partial sequence | sequence record 241573 | Niben101Scf04664g01002.1
ATGAGAACCCTTTGTGATGTTTGTGAAAGTGCTGCTGCTATACTATTTTGTGCTGCTGATGAGGCTTGTC
TTTGCCATGCTTGTGATGAGAAGGTCCATATGTGCAACAAGCTTGCAAGTCGACATGTACGGGTTGGGCT
TGCTGACCCCAGTAAAATCCAACGTTGTGACATATGTGAAAATGCACCTGCTTTCTTTTATTGTGAAATC
GATGGAAGTTCCCTTTGTTTGCAATGTGATATGATTGTCCATGTTGGAGGTAAAAGAACCCATGAAAGAT
ATCTCCTTATAAGGCAGAGAATCGAGTTTCCAGGGGATAAATTGGGCCCTTCAAATGAACTAGGACTGCC
ACCTACTGAACAAGGTGATGTAAGGAGGGAGCCGGCACAGCCCTTTAAGCTCCCTATGATAGAAAACCAC
CAATCAAACAGGGAAACTGCTAAGCTAGGGCTAGAAAATAATGTGAATAGTAGTGTGAAAATGGAGAATG
AGTTGATTGACCTTAATTCCAGACCTCAAAGGATGCACGGTCAATCGTCAAATAATCAGGAACAAGGAAT
GGGCATGCTTAGTGGCAGCAATCATGAGTCAGTCGGCGTTGTTCCTGATGGACCCTTCAAAAGAGAGCCA
GAGAAG
